Addgene plasmid #72083: L1cam-Fc-His
Purpose: Expresses the extracellular region of the L1CAM protein, C-terminally fused to the Fc region of human IgG1 + 6X histidine tag.
Depositing lab: Woj Wojtowicz. Depositing organization: University of California, Berkeley. Publication: An extracellular biochemical screen reveals that FLRTs and Unc5s mediate neuronal subtype recognition in the retina. Visser JJ, Cheng Y, Perry SC, Chastain AB, Parsa B, Masri SS, Ray TA, Kay JN, Wojtowicz WM. Elife. 2015 Dec 3;4. pii: e08149. doi: 10.7554/eLife.08149. PubMed 26633812.
Backbone
  Vector backbone: pCMVi-SV40ori
  Vector type: Mammalian Expression
Growth in bacteria
  Bacterial resistance: Ampicillin, 100 μg/mL
  Growth temperature: 37°C
  Growth strain: DH5alpha
  Copy number: High Copy
Gene/Insert
  Gene/Insert name: L1cam (alt names: L1 cell adhesion molecule; L1; CD171; NCAM-L1; N-CAM-L1; NCBI gene ID 16728; Reference sequence NM_008478.3)
  Species: M. musculus (mouse)
  Insert size (bp): 3339
  Entrez Gene: L1cam (a.k.a. CD171, L1, N-CAM-L1, NCAM-L1)
  Promoter: CMV
  Tag / fusion protein: Fc-His (C terminal on backbone)
  Cloning method: Restriction Enzyme; 5′ cloning site NotI (not destroyed); 3′ cloning site XbaI (destroyed during cloning)
  Sequencing primers: 5′ GTCAGAGGTAACTCCCGTTGC; 3′ ATCATGAGGGTGTCCTTG
Terms and licenses: Academic/Nonprofit Terms; Industry Terms: Not Available to Industry
How to cite: L1cam-Fc-His was a gift from Woj Wojtowicz (Addgene plasmid # 72083 ; http://n2t.net/addgene:72083 ; RRID:Addgene_72083)
