[The description below was written by a language model from this plasmid's Addgene catalogue record and pLannotate feature annotations shown in this document.]
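Description:
L1cam-Fc-His is a mammalian expression plasmid of about 9.1 kb built on the pCMVi-SV40ori backbone. It is designed to produce a soluble, secreted form of the mouse neural cell adhesion molecule L1CAM. In bacteria it is maintained at high copy through a ColE1/pUC-type origin and selected with ampicillin via the β-lactamase gene. The backbone also carries an f1 phage origin and short remnants of rop, bom and lacZα, which appear to be leftovers of earlier vector construction with no role here. An SV40 enhancer/early promoter region is also annotated. It contains the SV40 origin the backbone is named for, which allows episomal amplification in cells expressing SV40 large T antigen.

The expression cassette is driven by the human cytomegalovirus immediate-early enhancer and promoter, followed by CMV intron A, which generally boosts transcript processing and expression. Downstream lies the roughly 3.3 kb insert encoding the extracellular region of mouse L1CAM, without the transmembrane and cytoplasmic portions. It was cloned between NotI and XbaI sites, with the XbaI site destroyed. The insert is fused in frame at its C terminus to the Fc region of human IgG1 and, according to the catalogue entry, a 6X histidine tag, although the feature table does not annotate the His tag separately. An SV40 polyadenylation signal terminates the transcript.

The Fc portion dimerises the ectodomain and allows capture or detection with protein A/G or anti-Fc reagents, while the His tag allows metal-affinity purification. The plasmid comes from a collection used in an extracellular biochemical screen for binding interactions among cell-surface recognition proteins in the retina.
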