Features (pLannotate 1.2.2; 14 found; start..end, strand, type, name):
     25..408     +  enhancer       CMV enhancer: human cytomegalovirus immediate early enhancer
    410..609     +  promoter       CMV promoter: human cytomegalovirus (CMV) immediate early promoter
    748..1573    +  intron         CMV intron A: human cytomegalovirus intron A (Chapman et al., 1991)
   1610..4972    +  CDS            L1cam (fragment): L1CAM_MOUSE - Also known as Caml1. Experimental evidence at protein level: Swiss-Prot protein existence level 1. Neural cell adhesion molecule involved in the dynamics of cell adhesion and in the generation of transmembrane signals at tyrosine kinase receptors. During brain development, critical in multiple processes, including neuronal migration, axonal growth and fasciculation, and synaptogenesis. In the mature brain, plays a role in the dynamics of neuronal structure and function, including synaptic plasticity. From Mus musculus (Mouse).
   4973..5659    +  CDS            IGHG1 (fragment): IGHG1_HUMAN - Experimental evidence at protein level: Swiss-Prot protein existence level 1. Constant region of immunoglobulin heavy chains. Immunoglobulins, also known as antibodies, are membrane-bound or secreted glycoproteins produced by B lymphocytes. In the recognition phase of humoral immunity, the membrane-bound immunoglobulins serve as receptors which, upon binding of a specific antigen, trigger the clonal expansion and differentiation of B lymphocytes into immunoglobulins- secreting plasma cells. Secreted immunoglobulins mediate the effector phase of humoral immunity, which results in
   5709..5830    +  polyA_signal   SV40 poly(A) signal: SV40 polyadenylation signal
   6039..6627    -  rep_origin     ori: high-copy-number ColE1/pMB1/pBR322/pUC origin of replication
   6798..7658    -  CDS            AmpR: β-lactamase; bla; confers resistance to ampicillin, carbenicillin, and related antibiotics
   7659..7763    -  promoter       AmpR promoter: bla
   7858..7893    +  CDS            rop (fragment): Rop protein, which maintains plasmids at low copy number; rop
   7916..8246    +  promoter       SV40 promoter: SV40 enhancer and early promoter
   8369..8468    +  misc_feature   bom (fragment): basis of mobility region from pBR322
   8496..8924    -  rep_origin     f1 ori (sequence partly withheld): f1 bacteriophage origin of replication; arrow indicates direction of (+) strand synthesis
   8928..9085    -  CDS            lacZα (fragment): LacZα fragment of β-galactosidase; lacZ fragment
>Addgene plasmid #72083 | L1cam-Fc-His | depositor full sequence | sequence record 131269 | Full Sequence
GTCGAGGTCTCGACGGTATCGATTGACATTGATTATTGACTAGCTAGTTATTAATAGTAATCAATTACGG
GGTCATTAGTTCATAGCCCATATATGGAGTTCCGCGTTACATAACTTACGGTAAATGGCCCGCCTGGCTG
ACCGCCCAACGACCCCCGCCCATTGACGTCAATAATGACGTATGTTCCCATAGTAACGCCAATAGGGACT
TTCCATTGACGTCAATGGGTGGAGTATTTACGGTAAACTGCCCACTTGGCAGTACATCAAGTGTATCATA
TGCCAAGTCCGCCCCCTATTGACGTCAATGACGGTAAATGGCCCGCCTGGCATTATGCCCAGTACATGAC
CTTACGGGACTTTCCTACTTGGCAGTACATCTACGTATTAGTCATCGCTATTACCATGGTGATGCGGTTT
TGGCAGTACACCAATGGGCGTGGATAGCGGTTTGACTCACGGGGATTTCCAAGTCTCCACCCCATTGACG
TCAATGGGAGTTTGTTTTGGCACCAAAATCAACGGGACTTTCCAAAATGTCGTAATAACCCCGCCCCGTT
GACGCAAATGGGCGGTAGGCGTGTACGGTGGGAGGTCTATATAAGCAGAGCTCGTTTAGTGAACCGTCAG
ATCGCCTGGAGACGCCATCCACGCTGTTTTGACCTCCATAGAAGACACCGGGACCGATCCAGCCTCCGCG
GCCGGGAACGGTGCATTGGAACGCGGATTCCCCGTGCCAAGAGTGACGTAAGTACCGCCTATAGACTCTA
TAGGCACACCCCTTTGGCTCTTATGCATGCTATACTGTTTTTGGCTTGGGGCCTATACACCCCCGCTTCC
ATATGCTATAGGTGATGGTATAGCTTAGCCTATAGGTGTGGGTTATTGACCATTATTGACCACTCCCCTA
TTGGTGACGATACTTTCCATTACTAATCCATAACATGGCTCTTTGCCACAACTATCTCTATTGGCTATAT
GCCAATACTCTGTCCTTCAGAGACTGACACGGACTCTGTATTTTTACAGGATGGGGTCCCATTTATTATT
TACAAATTCACATATACAACAACGCCGTCCCCCGTGCCCGCAGTTTTTATTAAACATAGCGTGGGATCTC
CACGCGAATCTCGGGTACGTGTTCCGGACATGGGCTCTTCTCCGGTAGCGGCGGAGCTTCCACATCCGAG
CCCTGGTCCCATGCCTCCAGCGGCTCATGGTCGCTCGGCAGCTCCTTGCTCCTAACAGTGGAGGCCAGAC
TTAGGCACAGCACAATGCCCACCACCACCAGTGTGCCGCACAAGGCCGTGGCGGTAGGGTATGTGTCTGA
AAATGAGCTCGGAGATTGGGCTCGCACCGCTGACGCAGATGGAAGACTTAAGGCAGCGGCAGAAGAAGAT
GCAGGCAGCTGAGTTGTTGTATTCTGATAAGAGTCAGAGGTAACTCCCGTTGCGGTGCTGTTAACGGTGG
AGGGCAGTGTAGTCTGAGCAGTACTCGTTGCTGCCGCGCGCGCCACCAGACATAATAGCTGACAGACTAA
CAGACTGTTCCTTTCCATGGGTCTTTTCTGCAGAAGCTTGAATTCTCGAGGATCCGCGGCCGCGCCACCA
TGGTCGTGATGCTGCGGTACGTGTGGCCTCTCCTCCTCTGCAGCCCCTGCCTGCTCATACAGATTCCAGA
CGAATATAAAGGACACCATGTGCTAGAGCCACCTGTCATCACGGAACAGTCTCCACGGCGCCTGGTTGTC
TTCCCAACAGATGACATAAGCCTGAAATGTGAAGCCAGAGGCAGACCCCAAGTGGAGTTCCGCTGGACGA
AAGATGGCATCCACTTCAAACCCAAGGAAGAATTGGGTGTAGTGGTGCATGAGGCACCCTATTCTGGCTC
CTTCACCATCGAAGGCAACAACAGCTTTGCCCAGAGGTTTCAGGGCATCTATCGCTGCTATGCCAGCAAT
AAGCTAGGAACTGCCATGTCGCATGAGATCCAGCTCGTGGCCGAGGGTGCCCCCAAGTGGCCGAAGGAGA
CTGTAAAACCTGTGGAAGTGGAGGAAGGAGAATCAGTAGTTCTGCCTTGCAACCCTCCACCCAGTGCAGC
CCCACTTAGGATCTACTGGATGAACAGCAAGATTTTGCACATCAAACAAGATGAGCGGGTGTCCATGGGC
CAGAATGGAGACCTATATTTTGCCAATGTGCTTACCTCAGACAATCATTCAGACTACATCTGCAATGCCC
ACTTCCCTGGTACCCGGACCATCATTCAAAAGGAACCTATTGACCTCCGGGTCAAGCCCACCAACAGCAT
GATTGACCGGAAGCCACGTCTGCTCTTTCCCACAAACTCCAGCAGCCGCCTGGTAGCCTTGCAGGGCCAG
TCATTGATCCTGGAGTGCATTGCTGAGGGATTCCCTACACCCACCATCAAGTGGCTGCACCCCAGTGACC
CAATGCCAACAGACCGTGTTATCTACCAAAACCACAACAAGACCCTGCAACTACTCAATGTGGGCGAAGA
GGACGATGGCGAGTATACCTGCCTTGCTGAGAACTCGCTGGGCAGTGCCCGGCATGCCTACTATGTTACT
GTGGAAGCTGCCCCATATTGGCTGCAGAAGCCCCAGAGCCATTTGTATGGTCCAGGAGAGACTGCCCGCC
TAGACTGCCAAGTCCAGGGCAGGCCCCAACCAGAGATCACTTGGAGAATCAACGGAATGTCTATGGAGAC
GGTGAACAAGGACCAGAAGTACCGGATTGAGCAGGGGTCTCTGATCTTGAGTAACGTGCAGCCAAGTGAC
ACAATGGTGACCCAGTGTGAAGCCCGCAACCAGCATGGGCTCCTGCTAGCCAATGCCTACATTTATGTTG
TCCAGCTGCCAGCCAGGATCCTAACAAAAGACAATCAGACATACATGGCAGTTGAGGGCAGTACTGCTTA
CTTGCTGTGCAAAGCCTTTGGAGCTCCTGTTCCCAGTGTCCAGTGGCTGGATGAAGAAGGAACCACAGTG
CTTCAGGATGAACGATTTTTCCCCTATGCCAATGGAACGCTGAGCATCAGAGACCTCCAGGCCAATGACA
CTGGACGCTATTTCTGCCAGGCTGCCAATGACCAGAACAATGTGACCATTTTGGCTAACCTACAGGTTAA
AGAAGCAACCCAGATCACACAGGGGCCCCGGAGCGCAATTGAGAAGAAAGGTGCAAGGGTGACATTCACG
TGCCAGGCCTCCTTTGACCCCTCTTTGCAGGCCAGCATCACTTGGCGTGGAGATGGGAGAGACCTACAGG
AACGTGGGGACAGTGACAAGTATTTCATAGAAGATGGGAAACTAGTCATCCAGAGCCTGGACTACAGTGA
CCAGGGCAACTACAGTTGTGTGGCCAGCACTGAACTGGATGAGGTGGAGAGCAGGGCACAGCTCTTAGTG
GTGGGGAGCCCTGGGCCAGTGCCTCACCTGGAGCTGTCCGACCGCCACCTGCTGAAGCAGAGCCAGGTGC
ACTTGTCTTGGAGCCCTGCTGAAGACCACAACTCTCCCATTGAGAAGTATGACATTGAATTTGAGGACAA
GGAAATGGCTCCTGAGAAATGGTTCAGTCTGGGCAAGGTGCCAGGAAATCAGACCTCTACTACCCTCAAG
CTGTCCCCCTATGTCCACTACACCTTTCGGGTCACTGCCATTAACAAATATGGTCCTGGAGAACCCAGCC
CTGTCTCTGAGACTGTGGTCACACCTGAGGCAGCCCCAGAGAAGAACCCTGTGGATGTGAGAGGGGAAGG
GAATGAGACCAACAATATGGTCATCACATGGAAGCCCCTTCGGTGGATGGATTGGAATGCCCCCCAGATT
CAGTACCGTGTACAGTGGCGTCCACAGGGCAAGCAGGAGACCTGGAGGGAACAGACCGTGAGCGACCCTT
TCCTGGTGGTGTCTAACACTTCCACATTTGTGCCTTATGAGATCAAAGTCCAGGCAGTGAACAACCAGGG
CAAGGGCCCTGAGCCCCAGGTCACCATTGGCTATTCAGGGGAAGACTACCCCCAGGTGAGCCCTGAACTT
GAAGACATCACAATCTTCAACTCAAGTACTGTGCTTGTCAGGTGGAGGCCTGTGGACTTGGCCCAGGTTA
AGGGCCACCTCAAGGGATACAATGTAACATACTGGTGGAAGGGCAGCCAGAGAAAGCACAGCAAGAGGCA
TATCCACAAAAGCCACATAGTGGTACCTGCAAATACCACCAGTGCCATCCTCAGTGGTTTGCGCCCTTAC
AGCTCTTACCATGTGGAGGTACAGGCCTTTAATGGGCGGGGCTTGGGGCCTGCGAGTGAATGGACCTTCA
GCACCCCAGAGGGAGTGCCTGGCCACCCTGAGGCATTACACCTGGAGTGTCAGTCGGACACTAGTCTGCT
ACTGCACTGGCAGCCACCACTCAGCCACAATGGAGTGCTCACTGGCTACCTGCTCTCTTACCATCCCGTG
GAAGGGGAAAGCAAAGAGCAGTTGTTCTTCAACCTTTCGGACCCAGAACTCCGGACTCATAATCTGACCA
ACCTCAACCCTGATCTACAGTACCGCTTCCAGCTTCAGGCCACCACCCAACAGGGTCCTGGTGAGGCCAT
CGTGCGTGAAGGAGGCACCATGGCCCTGTTTGGCAAGCCAGATTTTGGCAACATCTCAGCCACAGCAGGT
GAAAACTACAGCGTGGTCTCCTGGGTCCCTCGGAAGGGCCAGTGCAATTTCAGGTTCCATATCTTGTTCA
AAGCCTTACCAGAAGGGAAAGTGAGCCCTGATCACCAGCCTCAGCCTCAGTATGTCAGCTACAATCAGAG
CTCCTACACACAATGGAACCTACAGCCTGACACCAAATATGAGATCCACCTGATAAAGGAGAAGGTCCTC
CTGCACCATCTGGATGTGAAGACTAATGGAACTGGCCCTGTGCGAGTTTCTACTACAGGTAGCTTTGCCT
CCTCTAGTGACAAAACTCACACATGCCCACCGTGCCCAGCACCTGAACTCCTGGGGGGACCGTCAGTCTT
CCTCTTCCCCCCAAAACCCAAGGACACCCTCATGATCTCCCGGACCCCTGAGGTCACATGCGTGGTGGTG
GACGTGAGCCACGAAGACCCTGAGGTCAAGTTCAACTGGTACGTGGACGGCGTGGAGGTGCATAATGCCA
AGACAAAGCCGCGGGAGGAGCAGTACAACAGCACGTACCGTGTGGTCAGCGTCCTCACCGTCCTGCACCA
GGACTGGCTGAATGGCAAGGAGTACAAGTGCAAGGTCTCCAACAAAGCCCTCCCAGCCCCCATCGAGAAA
ACCATCTCCAAAGCCAAAGGGCAGCCCCGAGAACCACAGGTGTACACCCTGCCCCCATCCCGGGATGAGC
TGACCAAGAACCAGGTCAGCCTGACCTGCCTGGTCAAAGGCTTCTATCCCAGCGACATCGCCGTGGAGTG
GGAGAGCAATGGGCAGCCGGAGAACAACTACAAGACCACGCCTCCCGTGCTGGACTCCGACGGCTCCTTC
TTCCTCTACAGCAAGCTCACCGTGGACAAGAGCAGGTGGCAGCAGGGGAACGTCTTCTCATGCTCCGTGA
TGCATGAGGCTCTGCACAACCACTACACACAGAAGAGCCTCTCCCTGTCTCCGGGTAAAGGCGGCCATCA
TCACCATCACCATTAATCTAGAGATCTTATTAAAGCAGAACTTGTTTATTGCAGCTTATAATGGTTACAA
ATAAAGCAATAGCATCACAAATTTCACAAATAAAGCATTTTTTTCACTGCATTCTAGTTGTGGTTTGTCC
AAACTCATCAATGTATCTTATCATGTCTGGTCGACTCTAGCTAGACTCTTCCGCTTCCTCGCTCACTGAC
TCGCTGCGCTCGGTCGTTCGGCTGCGGCGAGCGGTATCAGCTCACTCAAAGGCGGTAATACGGTTATCCA
CAGAATCAGGGGATAACGCAGGAAAGAACATGTGAGCAAAAGGCCAGCAAAAGGCCAGGAACCGTAAAAA
GGCCGCGTTGCTGGCGTTTTTCCATAGGCTCCGCCCCCCTGACGAGCATCACAAAAATCGACGCTCAAGT
CAGAGGTGGCGAAACCCGACAGGACTATAAAGATACCAGGCGTTTCCCCCTGGAAGCTCCCTCGTGCGCT
CTCCTGTTCCGACCCTGCCGCTTACCGGATACCTGTCCGCCTTTCTCCCTTCGGGAAGCGTGGCGCTTTC
TCATAGCTCACGCTGTAGGTATCTCAGTTCGGTGTAGGTCGTTCGCTCCAAGCTGGGCTGTGTGCACGAA
CCCCCCGTTCAGCCCGACCGCTGCGCCTTATCCGGTAACTATCGTCTTGAGTCCAACCCGGTAAGACACG
ACTTATCGCCACTGGCAGCAGCCACTGGTAACAGGATTAGCAGAGCGAGGTATGTAGGCGGTGCTACAGA
GTTCTTGAAGTGGTGGCCTAACTACGGCTACACTAGAAGAACAGTATTTGGTATCTGCGCTCTGCTGAAG
CCAGTTACCTTCGGAAAAAGAGTTGGTAGCTCTTGATCCGGCAAACAAACCACCGCTGGTAGCGGTGGTT
TTTTTGTTTGCAAGCAGCAGATTACGCGCAGAAAAAAAGGATCTCAAGAAGATCCTTTGATCTTTTCTAC
GGGGTCTGACGCTCAGTGGAACGAAAACTCACGTTAAGGGATTTTGGTCATGAGATTATCAAAAAGGATC
TTCACCTAGATCCTTTTAAATTAAAAATGAAGTTTTAAATCAATCTAAAGTATATATGAGTAAACTTGGT
CTGACAGTTACCAATGCTTAATCAGTGAGGCACCTATCTCAGCGATCTGTCTATTTCGTTCATCCATAGT
TGCCTGACTCCCCGTCGTGTAGATAACTACGATACGGGAGGGCTTACCATCTGGCCCCAGTGCTGCAATG
ATACCGCGAGACCCACGCTCACCGGCTCCAGATTTATCAGCAATAAACCAGCCAGCCGGAAGGGCCGAGC
GCAGAAGTGGTCCTGCAACTTTATCCGCCTCCATCCAGTCTATTAATTGTTGCCGGGAAGCTAGAGTAAG
TAGTTCGCCAGTTAATAGTTTGCGCAACGTTGTTGCCATTGCTACAGGCATCGTGGTGTCACGCTCGTCG
TTTGGTATGGCTTCATTCAGCTCCGGTTCCCAACGATCAAGGCGAGTTACATGATCCCCCATGTTGTGCA
AAAAAGCGGTTAGCTCCTTCGGTCCTCCGATCGTTGTCAGAAGTAAGTTGGCCGCAGTGTTATCACTCAT
GGTTATGGCAGCACTGCATAATTCTCTTACTGTCATGCCATCCGTAAGATGCTTTTCTGTGACTGGTGAG
TACTCAACCAAGTCATTCTGAGAATAGTGTATGCGGCGACCGAGTTGCTCTTGCCCGGCGTCAATACGGG
ATAATACCGCGCCACATAGCAGAACTTTAAAAGTGCTCATCATTGGAAAACGTTCTTCGGGGCGAAAACT
CTCAAGGATCTTACCGCTGTTGAGATCCAGTTCGATGTAACCCACTCGTGCACCCAACTGATCTTCAGCA
TCTTTTACTTTCACCAGCGTTTCTGGGTGAGCAAAAACAGGAAGGCAAAATGCCGCAAAAAAGGGAATAA
GGGCGACACGGAAATGTTGAATACTCATACTCTTCCTTTTTCAATATTATTGAAGCATTTATCAGGGTTA
TTGTCTCATGAGCGGATACATATTTGAATGTATTTAGAAAAATAAACAAATAGGGGTTCCGCGCACATTT
CCCCGAAAAGTGCCACCTGACGTCTAAGAAACCATTATTATCATGACATTAACCTATAAAAATAGGCGTA
TCACGAGGCCCTTTCGTCTCGCGCGTTTCGGTGATGACGGTGAAAACCTCTGACACATGCAGCTCCCGGA
GGAATGTGTGTCAGTTAGGGTGTGGAAAGTCCCCAGGCTCCCCAGGCAGGCAGAAGTATGCAAAGCATGC
ATCTCAATTAGTCAGCAACCAGGTGTGGAAAGTCCCCAGGCTCCCCAGCAGGCAGAAGTATGCAAAGCAT
GCATCTCAATTAGTCAGCAACCATAGTCCCGCCCCTAACTCCGCCCATCCCGCCCCTAACTCCGCCCAGT
TCCGCCCATTCTCCGCCCCATGGCTGACTAATTTTTTTTATTTATGCAGAGGCCGAGGCCGCCTCTGCCT
CTGAGCTATTCCAGAAGTAGTGAGGAGGCTTTTTTGGAGGCCTAGGCTTTTGCAAAAAGCTCCCGGGAGC
TTGTATATCCATTTTCGTCCCGGAGACGGTCACAGCTTGTCTGTAAGCGGATGCCGGGAGCAGACAAGCC
CGTCAGGGCGCGTCAGCGGGTGTTGGCGGGTGTCGGGGCTGGCTTAACTATGCGGCATCAGAGCAGATTG
TACTGAGAGTGCACCATATGCGGTGTGAAATACCGCACAGATGCGTAAGGAGAAAATACCGCATCAGGAA
ATTGTAAGCGTTAATATTTTGTTAAAATTCGCGTTAAATTTTTGTTAAATCAGCTCATTTTTTAACCAAT
AGGCCGAAATCGGCAAAATCCCTTATAAATCAAAAGAATAGACCGAGATAGGGT
[37 nt withheld, positions 8595-8631]
AAAGAACGTGGACTCCAACGTCAAAGG
[49 nt withheld, positions 8659-8707]
T
[91 nt withheld, positions 8709-8799]
G
[124 nt withheld, positions 8801-8924]
CCATTCGCCATTCAGGCTGCGCAACTGTTGGGAAGGGCGATCGGTGCGGGCCTCTTCGCTATTACGCCAG
CTGGCGAAAGGGGGATGTGCTGCAAGGCGATTAAGTTGGGTAACGCCAGGGTTTTCCCAGTCACGACGTT
GTAAAACGACGGCCAGTGAATT
