>Addgene plasmid #72083 | L1cam-Fc-His | addgene partial sequence | sequence record 137282 | pMRB101-F 5'-aagatgcaggcagctgagtt-3'
ACGGTGGAGGGCAGTGTAGTCTGAGCAGTACTCGTTGCTGCCGCGCGCGCCACCAGACATAATAGCTGAC
AGACTAACAGACTGTTCCTTTCCATGGGTCTTTTCTGCAGAAGCTTGAATTCTCGAGGATCCGCGGCCGC
GCCACCATGGTCGTGATGCTGCGGTACGTGTGGCCTCTCCTCCTCTGCAGCCCCTGCCTGCTCATACAGA
TTCCAGACGAATATAAAGGACACCATGTGCTAGAGCCACCTGTCATCACGGAACAGTCTCCACGGCGCCT
GGTTGTCTTCCCAACAGATGACATAAGCCTGAAATGTGAAGCCAGAGGCAGACCCCAAGTGGAGTTCCGC
TGGACGAAAGATGGCATCCACTTCAAACCCAAGGAAGAATTGGGTGTAGTGGTGCATGAGGCACCCTATT
CTGGCTCCTTCACCATCGAAGGCAACAACAGCTTTGCCCAGAGGTTTCAGGGCATCTATCGCTGCTATGC
CAGCAATAAGCTAGGAACTGCCATGTCGCATGAGATCCAGCTCGTGGCCGAGGGTGCCCCCAAGTGGCCG
AAGGAGACTGTAAAACCTGTGGAAGTGGAGGAAGGAGAATCAGTAGTTCTGCCTTGCAACCCTCCACCCA
GTGCAGCCCCACTTAGGATCTACTGGATGAACAGCAAGATTTTGCACATCAAACAAGATGAGCGGGTGTC
CATGGGCCAGAATGGAGACCTATATTTTGCCAATGTGCTTACCTCAGACAATCATTCAGACTACATCTGC
AATGCCCACTTCCCTGGTAC
