>Addgene plasmid #72083 | L1cam-Fc-His | addgene partial sequence | sequence record 137283 | SV40pA-R 5'-GAAATTTGTGATGCTATTGC-3'
ATAAGATCTCTAGATTAATGGTGATGGTGATGATGGCCGCCTTTACCCGGAGACAGGGAGAGGCTCTTCT
GCGTGTAGTGGTTGTGCAGAGCCTCATGCATCACGGAGCATGAGAAGACGTTCCCCTGCTGCCACCTGCT
CTTGTCCACGGTGAGCTTGCTGTAGAGGAAGAAGGAGCCGTCGGAGTCCAGCACGGGAGGCGTGGTCTTG
TAGTTGTTCTCCGGCTGCCCATTGCTCTCCCACTCCACGGCGATGTCGCTGGGATAGAAGCCTTTGACCA
GGCAGGTCAGGCTGACCTGGTTCTTGGTCAGCTCATCCCGGGATGGGGGCAGGGTATACACCTGTGGTTC
TCGGGGCTGCCCTTTGGCTTTGGAGATGGTTTTCTCGATGGGGGCTGGGAGGGCTTTGTTGGAGACCTTG
CACTTGTACTCCTTGCCATTCAGCCAGTCCTGGTGCAGGACGGTGAGGACGCTGACCACACGGTACGTGC
TGTTGTACTGCTCCTCCCGCGGCTTTGTCTTGGCATTATGCACCTCCACGCCGTCCACGTACCAGTTGAA
CTTGACCTCAGGGTCTTCGTGGCTCACGTCCACCACCACGCATGTGACCTCAGGGGTCCGGGAGATCATG
AGGGTGTCCTTGGGTTTTGGGGGGAAGAGGAAGACTGACGGTCCCCCCAGGAGTTCAGGTGCTGGGCACG
GTGGGCATGTGTGAGTTTTGTCACTAGAGGAGGCAAAGCTACCTGTAGTAGAAACTCGCACAGGGCCAGT
TCCATTAGTCTTCACATCCAGATGGTGCAGGAGGACCTTCTC
